>Addgene plasmid #148762 | pcDNA3.1-MS2-HA-HsNot4-FFTLtoDAEE_AG | depositor full sequence | sequence record 291210 | Full Sequence
GACGGATCGGGAGATCTCCCGATCCCCTATGGTGCACTCTCAGTACAATCTGCTCTGATGCCGCATAGTT
AAGCCAGTATCTGCTCCCTGCTTGTGTGTTGGAGGTCGCTGAGTAGTGCGCGAGCAAAATTTAAGCTACA
ACAAGGCAAGGCTTGACCGACAATTGCATGAAGAATCTGCTTAGGGTTAGGCGTTTTGCGCTGCTTCGCG
ATGTACGGGCCAGATATACGCGTTGACATTGATTATTGACTAGTTATTAATAGTAATCAATTACGGGGTC
ATTAGTTCATAGCCCATATATGGAGTTCCGCGTTACATAACTTACGGTAAATGGCCCGCCTGGCTGACCG
CCCAACGACCCCCGCCCATTGACGTCAATAATGACGTATGTTCCCATAGTAACGCCAATAGGGACTTTCC
ATTGACGTCAATGGGTGGAGTATTTACGGTAAACTGCCCACTTGGCAGTACATCAAGTGTATCATATGCC
AAGTACGCCCCCTATTGACGTCAATGACGGTAAATGGCCCGCCTGGCATTATGCCCAGTACATGACCTTA
TGGGACTTTCCTACTTGGCAGTACATCTACGTATTAGTCATCGCTATTACCATGGTGATGCGGTTTTGGC
AGTACATCAATGGGCGTGGATAGCGGTTTGACTCACGGGGATTTCCAAGTCTCCACCCCATTGACGTCAA
TGGGAGTTTGTTTTGGCACCAAAATCAACGGGACTTTCCAAAATGTCGTAACAACTCCGCCCCATTGACG
CAAATGGGCGGTAGGCGTGTACGGTGGGAGGTCTATATAAGCAGAGCTCTCTGGCTAACTAGAGAACCCA
CTGCTTACTGGCTTATCGAAATTAATACGACTCACTATAGGGAGACCCAAGCTTGCCACCATGGCTTCTA
ACTTTACTCAGTTCGTTCTCGTCGACAATGGCGGAACTGGCGACGTGACTGTCGCCCCAAGCAACTTCGC
TAACGGGGTCGCTGAATGGATCAGCTCTAACTCGCGATCACAGGCTTACAAAGTAACCTGTAGCGTTCGT
CAGAGCTCTGCGCAGAATCGCAAATACACCATCAAAGTCGAGGTGCCTAAAGTGGCAACCCAGACTGTTG
GTGGTGAAGAGCTTCCTGTAGCCGGATGGAGATCTTACTTAAATATGGAACTAACCATTCCAATTTTCGC
CACGAATTCCGACTGCGAGCTTATTGTTAAGGCAATGCAAGGTCTCCTAAAAGATGGAAACCCGATTCCC
TCGGCCATCGCGGCCAACTCCGGCATCTACGGAGGTGGAGGTGGATCTGGTGGATCTCCTCCACATATGG
CTTACCCATACGATGTTCCAGATTACGCTCCTCCAAAGCTTGGATCCGAATTCCCGGGTCGACTCGAGAT
GTCTCGCAGTCCTGATGCGAAGGAAGACCCTGTGGAGTGCCCTCTTTGCATGGAGCCCTTGGAGATAGAT
GATATCAACTTTTTCCCTTGCACCTGTGGCTACCAGATTTGCCGATTTTGTTGGCATCGAATTCGCACTG
ATGAAAATGGGCTTTGTCCTGCATGTAGAAAGCCATATCCAGAAGACCCAGCAGTTTATAAACCACTCTC
CCAGGAAGAGCTGCAAAGGATAAAGAATGAGAAAAAACAGAAACAAAATGAGAGAAAACAGAAAATATCA
GAAAATCGCAAACATTTGGCTAGTGTACGTGTCGTACAAAAAAACCTCGTCTTTGTTGTAGGTTTATCTC
AGCGCCTAGCAGACCCAGAGGTTTTAAAACGACCAGAATATTTTGGGAAGTTTGGTAAAATACATAAAGT
TGTCATCAATAATAGCACATCATATGCAGGCTCACAGGGTCCAAGTGCCAGTGCTTATGTAACCTATATC
CGGTCAGAAGACGCTCTCAGAGCCATACAGTGTGTCAACAATGTGGTAGTAGATGGCAGAACACTTAAGG
CATCTCTAGGTACAACAAAATACTGCAGTTACTTCTTAAAGAATATGCAGTGTCCAAAACCTGACTGCAT
GTATCTTCATGAATTGGGGGATGAGGCGGCCAGCTTCACAAAAGAGGAAATGCAGGCGGGTAAACACCAA
GAATATGAACAGAAGCTACTTCAAGAATTATATAAATTAAATCCCAATTTTCTTCAGCTATCTACGGGTT
CAGTTGATAAAAATAAGAACAAAGTGACACCACTGCAGAGGTACGATACCCCCATTGACAAACCTTCAGA
TTCTCTCAGTATAGGGAACGGTGATAATTCCCAGCAGATATCTAACAGTGATACGCCTTCACCACCACCT
GGTTTGTCAAAATCCAATCCAGTCATCCCCATCAGTTCATCCAATCACAGTGCACGGTCCCCTTTTGAAG
GGGCAGTAACAGAGTCACAGTCGTTATTCTCAGACAATTTTCGCCATCCCAACCCTATCCCAAGTGGGCT
TCCTCCTTTCCCCAGCTCCCCACAGACATCCAGTGACTGGCCTACAGCACCAGAACCACAGAGCCTCTTC
ACATCAGAAACAATCCCAGTATCATCCTCTACAGACTGGCAAGCAGCTTTTGGCTTTGGTTCTTCTAAAC
AACCAGAGGATGACTTGGGTGATGATCCCGCCGATGTCGAGCGAAAAGCCGAGGCAGACCTGATTGAGAA
GGAACTGTCCGTTCAAGACCAACCTTCCCTTTCGCCCACATCTCTTCAGAACTCCTCTTCACACACTACA
ACCGCCAAAGGTCCAGGCTCTGGATTCCTGCATCCTGCTGCAGCTACAAATGCCAATTCTCTCAATAGTA
CCTTTTCAGTCTTGCCCCAGAGGTTCCCTCAATTTCAGCAGCACCGAGCGGTTTATAATTCATTCAGTTT
TCCAGGCCAGGCAGCCCGCTATCCTTGGATGGCCTTTCCACGCAATAGCATCATGCACTTGAACCACACA
GCAAACCCCACCTCAAATAGTAATTTCTTGGACTTGAATCTCCCGCCACAGCACAACACAGGTCTGGGAG
GGATCCCTGTAGCAGGGGAAGAAGAGGTGAAGGTTTCGACCATGCCACTGTCAACCTCTTCCCATTCATT
ACAACAAGGACAGCAGCCTACAAGTCTCCACACTACTGTGGCCTAAGCGGCCGCCTAGAGGGCCCTATTC
TATAGTGTCACCTAAATGCTAGAGCTCGCTGATCAGCCTCGACTGTGCCTTCTAGTTGCCAGCCATCTGT
TGTTTGCCCCTCCCCCGTGCCTTCCTTGACCCTGGAAGGTGCCACTCCCACTGTCCTTTCCTAATAAAAT
GAGGAAATTGCATCGCATTGTCTGAGTAGGTGTCATTCTATTCTGGGGGGTGGGGTGGGGCAGGACAGCA
AGGGGGAGGATTGGGAAGACAATAGCAGGCATGCTGGGGATGCGGTGGGCTCTATGGCTTCTGAGGCGGA
AAGAACCAGCTGGGGCTCTAGGGGGTATCCCC
[124 nt withheld, positions 3463-3586]
C
[91 nt withheld, positions 3588-3678]
A
[49 nt withheld, positions 3680-3728]
CCTTTGACGTTGGAGTCCACGTTCTTT
[37 nt withheld, positions 3756-3792]
ACCCTATCTCGGTCTATTCTTTTGATTTATAAGGGATTTTGCCGATTTCGGCCTATTGGTTAAAAAATGA
GCTGATTTAACAAAAATTTAACGCGAATTAATTCTGTGGAATGTGTGTCAGTTAGGGTGTGGAAAGTCCC
CAGGCTCCCCAGCAGGCAGAAGTATGCAAAGCATGCATCTCAATTAGTCAGCAACCAGGTGTGGAAAGTC
CCCAGGCTCCCCAGCAGGCAGAAGTATGCAAAGCATGCATCTCAATTAGTCAGCAACCATAGTCCCGCCC
CTAACTCCGCCCATCCCGCCCCTAACTCCGCCCAGTTCCGCCCATTCTCCGCCCCATGGCTGACTAATTT
TTTTTATTTATGCAGAGGCCGAGGCCGCCTCTGCCTCTGAGCTATTCCAGAAGTAGTGAGGAGGCTTTTT
TGGAGGCCTAGGCTTTTGCAAAAAGCTCCCGGGAGCTTGTATATCCATTTTCGGATCTGATCAAGAGACA
GGATGAGGATCGTTTCGCATGATTGAACAAGATGGATTGCACGCAGGTTCTCCGGCCGCTTGGGTGGAGA
GGCTATTCGGCTATGACTGGGCACAACAGACAATCGGCTGCTCTGATGCCGCCGTGTTCCGGCTGTCAGC
GCAGGGGCGCCCGGTTCTTTTTGTCAAGACCGACCTGTCCGGTGCCCTGAATGAACTGCAGGACGAGGCA
GCGCGGCTATCGTGGCTGGCCACGACGGGCGTTCCTTGCGCAGCTGTGCTCGACGTTGTCACTGAAGCGG
GAAGGGACTGGCTGCTATTGGGCGAAGTGCCGGGGCAGGATCTCCTGTCATCTCACCTTGCTCCTGCCGA
GAAAGTATCCATCATGGCTGATGCAATGCGGCGGCTGCATACGCTTGATCCGGCTACCTGCCCATTCGAC
CACCAAGCGAAACATCGCATCGAGCGAGCACGTACTCGGATGGAAGCCGGTCTTGTCGATCAGGATGATC
TGGACGAAGAGCATCAGGGGCTCGCGCCAGCCGAACTGTTCGCCAGGCTCAAGGCGCGCATGCCCGACGG
CGAGGATCTCGTCGTGACCCATGGCGATGCCTGCTTGCCGAATATCATGGTGGAAAATGGCCGCTTTTCT
GGATTCATCGACTGTGGCCGGCTGGGTGTGGCGGACCGCTATCAGGACATAGCGTTGGCTACCCGTGATA
TTGCTGAAGAGCTTGGCGGCGAATGGGCTGACCGCTTCCTCGTGCTTTACGGTATCGCCGCTCCCGATTC
GCAGCGCATCGCCTTCTATCGCCTTCTTGACGAGTTCTTCTGAGCGGGACTCTGGGGTTCGAAATGACCG
ACCAAGCGACGCCCAACCTGCCATCACGAGATTTCGATTCCACCGCCGCCTTCTATGAAAGGTTGGGCTT
CGGAATCGTTTTCCGGGACGCCGGCTGGATGATCCTCCAGCGCGGGGATCTCATGCTGGAGTTCTTCGCC
CACCCCAACTTGTTTATTGCAGCTTATAATGGTTACAAATAAAGCAATAGCATCACAAATTTCACAAATA
AAGCATTTTTTTCACTGCATTCTAGTTGTGGTTTGTCCAAACTCATCAATGTATCTTATCATGTCTGTAT
ACCGTCGACCTCTAGCTAGAGCTTGGCGTAATCATGGTCATAGCTGTTTCCTGTGTGAAATTGTTATCCG
CTCACAATTCCACACAACATACGAGCCGGAAGCATAAAGTGTAAAGCCTGGGGTGCCTAATGAGTGAGCT
AACTCACATTAATTGCGTTGCGCTCACTGCCCGCTTTCCAGTCGGGAAACCTGTCGTGCCAGCTGCATTA
ATGAATCGGCCAACGCGCGGGGAGAGGCGGTTTGCGTATTGGGCGCTCTTCCGCTTCCTCGCTCACTGAC
TCGCTGCGCTCGGTCGTTCGGCTGCGGCGAGCGGTATCAGCTCACTCAAAGGCGGTAATACGGTTATCCA
CAGAATCAGGGGATAACGCAGGAAAGAACATGTGAGCAAAAGGCCAGCAAAAGGCCAGGAACCGTAAAAA
GGCCGCGTTGCTGGCGTTTTTCCATAGGCTCCGCCCCCCTGACGAGCATCACAAAAATCGACGCTCAAGT
CAGAGGTGGCGAAACCCGACAGGACTATAAAGATACCAGGCGTTTCCCCCTGGAAGCTCCCTCGTGCGCT
CTCCTGTTCCGACCCTGCCGCTTACCGGATACCTGTCCGCCTTTCTCCCTTCGGGAAGCGTGGCGCTTTC
TCATAGCTCACGCTGTAGGTATCTCAGTTCGGTGTAGGTCGTTCGCTCCAAGCTGGGCTGTGTGCACGAA
CCCCCCGTTCAGCCCGACCGCTGCGCCTTATCCGGTAACTATCGTCTTGAGTCCAACCCGGTAAGACACG
ACTTATCGCCACTGGCAGCAGCCACTGGTAACAGGATTAGCAGAGCGAGGTATGTAGGCGGTGCTACAGA
GTTCTTGAAGTGGTGGCCTAACTACGGCTACACTAGAAGAACAGTATTTGGTATCTGCGCTCTGCTGAAG
CCAGTTACCTTCGGAAAAAGAGTTGGTAGCTCTTGATCCGGCAAACAAACCACCGCTGGTAGCGGTTTTT
TTGTTTGCAAGCAGCAGATTACGCGCAGAAAAAAAGGATCTCAAGAAGATCCTTTGATCTTTTCTACGGG
GTCTGACGCTCAGTGGAACGAAAACTCACGTTAAGGGATTTTGGTCATGAGATTATCAAAAAGGATCTTC
ACCTAGATCCTTTTAAATTAAAAATGAAGTTTTAAATCAATCTAAAGTATATATGAGTAAACTTGGTCTG
ACAGTTACCAATGCTTAATCAGTGAGGCACCTATCTCAGCGATCTGTCTATTTCGTTCATCCATAGTTGC
CTGACTCCCCGTCGTGTAGATAACTACGATACGGGAGGGCTTACCATCTGGCCCCAGTGCTGCAATGATA
CCGCGAGACCCACGCTCACCGGCTCCAGATTTATCAGCAATAAACCAGCCAGCCGGAAGGGCCGAGCGCA
GAAGTGGTCCTGCAACTTTATCCGCCTCCATCCAGTCTATTAATTGTTGCCGGGAAGCTAGAGTAAGTAG
TTCGCCAGTTAATAGTTTGCGCAACGTTGTTGCCATTGCTACAGGCATCGTGGTGTCACGCTCGTCGTTT
GGTATGGCTTCATTCAGCTCCGGTTCCCAACGATCAAGGCGAGTTACATGATCCCCCATGTTGTGCAAAA
AAGCGGTTAGCTCCTTCGGTCCTCCGATCGTTGTCAGAAGTAAGTTGGCCGCAGTGTTATCACTCATGGT
TATGGCAGCACTGCATAATTCTCTTACTGTCATGCCATCCGTAAGATGCTTTTCTGTGACTGGTGAGTAC
TCAACCAAGTCATTCTGAGAATAGTGTATGCGGCGACCGAGTTGCTCTTGCCCGGCGTCAATACGGGATA
ATACCGCGCCACATAGCAGAACTTTAAAAGTGCTCATCATTGGAAAACGTTCTTCGGGGCGAAAACTCTC
AAGGATCTTACCGCTGTTGAGATCCAGTTCGATGTAACCCACTCGTGCACCCAACTGATCTTCAGCATCT
TTTACTTTCACCAGCGTTTCTGGGTGAGCAAAAACAGGAAGGCAAAATGCCGCAAAAAAGGGAATAAGGG
CGACACGGAAATGTTGAATACTCATACTCTTCCTTTTTCAATATTATTGAAGCATTTATCAGGGTTATTG
TCTCATGAGCGGATACATATTTGAATGTATTTAGAAAAATAAACAAATAGGGGTTCCGCGCACATTTCCC
CGAAAAGTGCCACCTGACGTC
Features (pLannotate 1.2.2; 23 found; start..end, strand, type, name):
     28..80      -  misc_feature   bom (fragment): basis of mobility region from pBR322
    235..614     +  enhancer       CMV enhancer: human cytomegalovirus immediate early enhancer
    615..818     +  promoter       CMV promoter: human cytomegalovirus (CMV) immediate early promoter
    814..847     +  LTR            5' LTR (truncated) (fragment): truncated 5' long terminal repeat (LTR) from HIV-1
    863..881     +  promoter       T7 promoter: promoter for bacteriophage T7 RNA polymerase
    904..1290    +  CDS            MS2: bacteriophage MS2 coat protein binds to a specific stem-loop structure in the viral RNA (Peabody, 1993)
   1333..1359    +  CDS            3xHA (fragment): three tandem HA epitope tags
   1399..3123    +  CDS            CNOT4: CNOT4_HUMAN - Also known as NOT4. Experimental evidence at protein level: Swiss-Prot protein existence level 1. Has E3 ubiquitin ligase activity, promoting ubiquitination and degradation of target proteins (PubMed:11823428, PubMed:22159038, PubMed:26575292). Involved in activation of the JAK/STAT pathway (PubMed:11823428, PubMed:22159038). Catalyzes ubiquitination of methylated RBM15 (PubMed:26575292). Plays a role in quality control of translation of mitochondrial outer membrane-localized mRNA (PubMed:29861391). As part of the PINK1-regulated signaling, upon mitochondria damage, ubiquitinates
   3149..3167    -  promoter       SP6 promoter: promoter for bacteriophage SP6 RNA polymerase
   3193..3417    +  polyA_signal   bGH poly(A) signal: bovine growth hormone polyadenylation signal
   3421..3442    +  promoter       SV40 promoter (fragment): SV40 enhancer and early promoter
   3463..3891    +  rep_origin     f1 ori (sequence partly withheld): f1 bacteriophage origin of replication; arrow indicates direction of (+) strand synthesis
   3905..4234    +  promoter       SV40 promoter: SV40 enhancer and early promoter
   4301..5092    +  CDS            neo: KKA2_KLEPN - Also known as kan, nptII. Experimental evidence at protein level: Swiss-Prot protein existence level 1. Resistance to kanamycin, neomycin, paromomycin, ribostamycin, butirosin and gentamicin B. From Klebsiella pneumoniae.
   5116..5274    +  CDS            ble (fragment): BLE_KLEPN - Experimental evidence at protein level: Swiss-Prot protein existence level 1. Binding protein with a strong affinity to the bleomycin family of antibiotics. Binds to CL990; an antimitotic-antibiotic compound. From Klebsiella pneumoniae.
   5269..5390    +  polyA_signal   SV40 poly(A) signal: SV40 polyadenylation signal
   5463..5479    -  protein_bind   lac operator: The lac repressor binds to the lac operator to inhibit transcription in E. coli. This inhibition can be relieved by adding lactose or isopropyl-β-D-thiogalactopyranoside (IPTG). lac repressor encoded by lacI
   5487..5517    -  promoter       lac promoter: promoter for the E. coli lac operon
   5532..5553    -  protein_bind   CAP binding site: CAP binding activates transcription in the presence of cAMP. E. coli catabolite activator protein
   5566..5658    -  CDS            lacI (fragment): lac repressor; lacI; The lac repressor binds to the lac operator to inhibit transcription in E. coli. This inhibition can be relieved by adding lactose or isopropyl-β-D-thiogalactopyranoside (IPTG).
   5841..6426    -  rep_origin     ori: high-copy-number ColE1/pMB1/pBR322/pUC origin of replication
   6597..7457    -  CDS            AmpR: β-lactamase; bla; confers resistance to ampicillin, carbenicillin, and related antibiotics
   7458..7562    -  promoter       AmpR promoter: bla
