[The description below was written by a language model from this plasmid's Addgene catalogue record and pLannotate feature annotations shown in this document.]
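Description:
pcDNA3.1-MS2-HA-HsNot4-FFTLtoDAEE_AG is a 7.6 kb mammalian expression plasmid. The catalogue lists the backbone as unknown, but the name and the annotated feature layout are consistent with a pcDNA3.1-type vector. It is maintained in E. coli at high copy through a ColE1/pUC-type origin with ampicillin selection (AmpR under its own bla promoter), and it also carries an f1 origin. An SV40 early promoter drives a neomycin/kanamycin phosphotransferase gene followed by an SV40 poly(A) signal, which would allow G418 selection of transfected mammalian cells. Short annotated fragments (bom, HIV-1 LTR, ble, lacI and lac promoter/operator elements) appear to be backbone remnants rather than functional parts of the payload.

The expression cassette uses the human CMV immediate-early enhancer and promoter and ends in the bovine growth hormone poly(A) signal. Flanking T7 and SP6 promoters sit on either side of the insert. The coding region runs, in order, through the bacteriophage MS2 coat protein, an HA epitope (annotated as a fragment of 3xHA) and human CNOT4 (NOT4), an E3 ubiquitin ligase associated with the CCR4-NOT complex. The depositor states that the sequence corresponds to transcript variant 4, UniProt isoform 1. The insert carries an FFTL-to-DAEE substitution; its exact position is not given in the record, but the associated publication concerns a conserved CAF40-binding motif in NOT4, suggesting this is a mutant of that motif.

The MS2 coat protein binds a specific RNA stem-loop, so the fusion is suited to tethering NOT4 to reporter mRNAs bearing MS2 sites, with HA allowing detection or immunoprecipitation. The record itself states the purpose only as mammalian expression. The depositor sequence may be theoretical rather than fully verified.
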