Addgene plasmid #148762: pcDNA3.1-MS2-HA-HsNot4-FFTLtoDAEE_AG
Purpose: Mammalian Expression of HsNot4-FFTLtoDAEE
Depositing lab: Elisa Izaurralde. Depositing organization: Max Planck Institute for Developmental Biology. Publication: A conserved CAF40-binding motif in metazoan NOT4 mediates association with the CCR4-NOT complex. Keskeny C, Raisch T, Sgromo A, Igreja C, Bhandari D, Weichenrieder O, Izaurralde E. Genes Dev. 2019 Feb 1;33(3-4):236-252. doi: 10.1101/gad.320952.118. Epub 2019 Jan 28. PubMed 30692204.
Backbone
  Vector backbone: Unknown
  Vector type: Mammalian Expression
Growth in bacteria
  Bacterial resistance: Ampicillin, 100 μg/mL
  Growth temperature: 37°C
  Growth strain: DH5alpha
  Copy number: High Copy
Gene/Insert
  Gene/Insert name: HsNot4-FFTLtoDAEE
  Species: H. sapiens (human)
  Entrez Gene: CNOT4 (a.k.a. CLONE243, NOT4, NOT4H)
  Cloning method: Unknown
Terms and licenses: Academic/Nonprofit Terms; Industry Terms: Not Available to Industry
Depositor comments: sequence given by variant 4 NCBI: NM_001190848.1 or Uniprot.: isoform 1 O95628-1 Plasmids from this collection were made available to the research community and donated after the lab closed. Please note that the sequence provided by the depositing laboratory may be theoretical/predicted or based on Sanger sequencing results. There may be discrepancies between sequencing results obtained by Addgene and the depositor sequence. If an Addgene verified sequence is not available, please contact before placing your order to request that our lab fully sequence the plasmid.
How to cite: pcDNA3.1-MS2-HA-HsNot4-FFTLtoDAEE_AG was a gift from Elisa Izaurralde (Addgene plasmid # 148762 ; http://n2t.net/addgene:148762 ; RRID:Addgene_148762)
